Addgene plasmid #201871: pET3-ARL6-His6
Purpose: Used for bacterial expression of human protein ARL6
Depositing lab: Richard Kahn. Depositing organization: Emory University.
Backbone
  Vector backbone: pET3C
  Backbone size w/o insert (bp): 4600
  Vector type: Bacterial Expression
Growth in bacteria
  Bacterial resistance: Ampicillin, 100 μg/mL
  Growth temperature: 37°C
  Growth strain: DH5alpha
  Copy number: High Copy
Gene/Insert
  Gene/Insert name: ARL6
  Species: H. sapiens (human)
  Entrez Gene: ARL6 (a.k.a. BBS3, RP55)
  Tag / fusion protein: 6xHis (GSGSGSHHHHHH) (C terminal on insert)
  Cloning method: Restriction Enzyme; 5′ cloning site NdeI (unknown if destroyed); 3′ cloning site BamHI (unknown if destroyed)
Terms and licenses: Academic/Nonprofit Terms; Industry Terms: Not Available to Industry
How to cite: pET3-ARL6-His6 was a gift from Richard Kahn (Addgene plasmid # 201871 ; http://n2t.net/addgene:201871 ; RRID:Addgene_201871)
