[The description below was written by a language model from this plasmid's Addgene catalogue record and pLannotate feature annotations shown in this document.]
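Description:
pET3-ARL6-His6 is a bacterial expression plasmid built on the pET3C backbone for producing human ARL6 (also known as BBS3 or RP55) in E. coli. The sequenced construct is about 5.2 kb. It is propagated through a ColE1/pMB1-type origin and selected with ampicillin via the β-lactamase gene and its native promoter. The backbone shows its pBR322 ancestry: it retains the bom mobility region, the rop gene and two non-contiguous fragments of the tetracycline resistance gene with the tet promoter, which are remnants rather than a functional marker. The catalogue lists the plasmid as high copy, although rop is normally associated with reduced copy number.

The ARL6 coding sequence was inserted between the NdeI and BamHI sites, placing it downstream of a T7 promoter and the efficient ribosome binding site from phage T7 gene 10, and upstream of the T7 terminator. Transcription therefore depends on T7 RNA polymerase, so protein production requires a host strain that supplies that polymerase, while a standard cloning strain is used for maintenance. The insert carries a C-terminal 6xHis tag joined through a short glycine-serine linker, allowing purification by immobilised metal affinity chromatography. A short gene 10-derived fragment annotated after the tag lies in vector sequence between the insert and the terminator; whether it is translated is not stated in the record.

ARL6 is a small ARF-like GTPase involved in membrane protein trafficking at the base of the primary cilium, including recruitment of the BBSome complex to membranes. The stated purpose is bacterial expression of this protein, which would suit preparation of recombinant ARL6 for biochemical or structural work.
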