Features (pLannotate 1.2.2; 15 found; start..end, strand, type, name):
     73..91      +  promoter       T7 promoter: promoter for bacteriophage T7 RNA polymerase
    123..145     +  RBS            RBS: efficient ribosome binding site from bacteriophage T7 gene 10 (Olins and Rangwala, 1989)
    153..704     +  CDS            ARL6: ARL6_HUMAN - Also known as BBS3. Experimental evidence at protein level: Swiss-Prot protein existence level 1. Involved in membrane protein trafficking at the base of the ciliary organelle. Mediates recruitment onto plasma membrane of the BBSome complex which would constitute a coat complex required for sorting of specific membrane proteins to the primary cilia (PubMed:20603001). Together with BBS1, is necessary for correct trafficking of PKD1 to primary cilia (By similarity). Together with the BBSome complex and LTZL1, controls SMO ciliary trafficking and contributes to the sonic hedgehog (SH
    750..767     +  CDS            7xHis (fragment): 6xHis affinity tag
    778..827     +  CDS            SET1 (fragment): solubility-enhancement tag derived from T7 phage gene 10B
    835..882     +  terminator     T7 terminator: transcription terminator for bacteriophage T7 RNA polymerase
    908..1200    -  CDS            TcR (fragment): tetracycline efflux protein; tet; confers resistance to tetracycline
   1248..1276    -  promoter       tet promoter: E. coli promoter for tetracycline efflux protein gene
   1389..1493    +  promoter       AmpR promoter: bla
   1494..2354    +  CDS            AmpR: β-lactamase; bla; confers resistance to ampicillin, carbenicillin, and related antibiotics
   2525..3113    +  rep_origin     ori: high-copy-number ColE1/pMB1/pBR322/pUC origin of replication
   3299..3441    -  misc_feature   bom: basis of mobility region from pBR322
   3543..3734    -  CDS            rop: Rop protein, which maintains plasmids at low copy number; rop
   3751..4131    +  CDS            YPB1_ECOLX: Protein predicted: Swiss-Prot protein existence level 4. From Escherichia coli.
   4373..51      -  CDS            TcR (fragment) (across the origin): tetracycline efflux protein; tet; confers resistance to tetracycline
>Addgene plasmid #201871 | pET3-ARL6-His6 | addgene full sequence | sequence record 403006 | Addgene NGS Result
GCACCTGTGGCGCCGGTGATGCCGGCCACGATGCGTCCGGCGTAGAGGATCGAGATCTCGATCCCGCGAA
ATTAATACGACTCACTATAGGGAGACCACAACGGTTTCCCTCTAGAAATAATTTTGTTTAACTTTAAGAA
GGAGATATACATATGGGATTGCTAGACAGACTTTCAGTCTTGCTTGGCCTGAAGAAGAAGGAGGTTCATG
TTTTGTGCCTTGGGCTAGATAATAGTGGCAAAACGACGATCATTAACAAACTTAAACCTTCAAATGCTCA
ATCTCAAAATATCCTTCCAACAATAGGATTCAGCATAGAGAAATTCAAATCATCCAGTTTGTCATTTACA
GTGTTTGACATGTCAGGTCAAGGAAGATACAGAAATCTCTGGGAACACTATTATAAAGAAGGCCAAGCTA
TTATTTTTGTCATTGATAGTAGTGATAGATTAAGAATGGTTGTGGCCAAAGAAGAACTCGATACTCTTCT
GAATCATCCAGATATTAAACACCGTCGAATTCCAATCTTATTCTTTGCAAATAAAATGGATCTTAGAGAT
GCAGTGACATCTGTAAAAGTGTCTCAGTTGCTGTGTTTAGAGAACATCAAAGATAAACCCTGGCATATTT
GTGCTAGTGATGCCATAAAAGGAGAAGGCTTGCAAGAAGGTGTAGACTGGCTTCAAGAAAAAACAATACA
ATCAGATCCAGACTGTGAAGACATGAAAAGAGGCAGCGGCAGCGGCAGCCATCACCATCACCATCACTAA
GGATCCGGCTGCTAACAAAGCCCGAAAGGAAGCTGAGTTGGCTGCTGCCACCGCTGAGCAATAACTAGCA
TAACCCCTTGGGGCCTCTAAACGGGTCTTGAGGGGTTTTTTGCTGAAAGGAGGAACTATATCCGGATATC
CACAGGACGGGTGTGGTCGCCATGATCGCGTAGTCGATAGTGGCTCCAAGTAGCGAAGCGAGCAGGACTG
GGCGGCGGCCAAAGCGGTCGGACAGTGCTCCGAGAACGGGTGCGCATAGAAATTGCATCAACGCATATAG
CGCTAGCAGCACGCCATAGTGACTGGCGATGCTGTCGGAATGGACGATATCCCGCAAGAGGCCCGGCAGT
ACCGGCATAACCAAGCCTATGCCTACAGCATCCAGGGTGACGGTGCCGAGGATGACGATGAGCGCATTGT
TAGATTTCATACACGGTGCCTGACTGCGTTAGCAATTTAACTGTGATAAACTACCGCATTAAAGCTTATC
GATGATAAGCTGTCAAACATGAGAATTCTTGAAGACGAAAGGGCCTCGTGATACGCCTATTTTTATAGGT
TAATGTCATGATAATAATGGTTTCTTAGACGTCAGGTGGCACTTTTCGGGGAAATGTGCGCGGAACCCCT
ATTTGTTTATTTTTCTAAATACATTCAAATATGTATCCGCTCATGAGACAATAACCCTGATAAATGCTTC
AATAATATTGAAAAAGGAAGAGTATGAGTATTCAACATTTCCGTGTCGCCCTTATTCCCTTTTTTGCGGC
ATTTTGCCTTCCTGTTTTTGCTCACCCAGAAACGCTGGTGAAAGTAAAAGATGCTGAAGATCAGTTGGGT
GCACGAGTGGGTTACATCGAACTGGATCTCAACAGCGGTAAGATCCTTGAGAGTTTTCGCCCCGAAGAAC
GTTTTCCAATGATGAGCACTTTTAAAGTTCTGCTATGTGGCGCGGTATTATCCCGTGTTGACGCCGGGCA
AGAGCAACTCGGTCGCCGCATACACTATTCTCAGAATGACTTGGTTGAGTACTCACCAGTCACAGAAAAG
CATCTTACGGATGGCATGACAGTAAGAGAATTATGCAGTGCTGCCATAACCATGAGTGATAACACTGCGG
CCAACTTACTTCTGACAACGATCGGAGGACCGAAGGAGCTAACCGCTTTTTTGCACAACATGGGGGATCA
TGTAACTCGCCTTGATCGTTGGGAACCGGAGCTGAATGAAGCCATACCAAACGACGAGCGTGACACCACG
ATGCCTGCAGCAATGGCAACAACGTTGCGCAAACTATTAACTGGCGAACTACTTACTCTAGCTTCCCGGC
AACAATTAATAGACTGGATGGAGGCGGATAAAGTTGCAGGACCACTTCTGCGCTCGGCCCTTCCGGCTGG
CTGGTTTATTGCTGATAAATCTGGAGCCGGTGAGCGTGGGTCTCGCGGTATCATTGCAGCACTGGGGCCA
GATGGTAAGCCCTCCCGTATCGTAGTTATCTACACGACGGGGAGTCAGGCAACTATGGATGAACGAAATA
GACAGATCGCTGAGATAGGTGCCTCACTGATTAAGCATTGGTAACTGTCAGACCAAGTTTACTCATATAT
ACTTTAGATTGATTTAAAACTTCATTTTTAATTTAAAAGGATCTAGGTGAAGATCCTTTTTGATAATCTC
ATGACCAAAATCCCTTAACGTGAGTTTTCGTTCCACTGAGCGTCAGACCCCGTAGAAAAGATCAAAGGAT
CTTCTTGAGATCCTTTTTTTCTGCGCGTAATCTGCTGCTTGCAAACAAAAAAACCACCGCTACCAGCGGT
GGTTTGTTTGCCGGATCAAGAGCTACCAACTCTTTTTCCGAAGGTAACTGGCTTCAGCAGAGCGCAGATA
CCAAATACTGTCCTTCTAGTGTAGCCGTAGTTAGGCCACCACTTCAAGAACTCTGTAGCACCGCCTACAT
ACCTCGCTCTGCTAATCCTGTTACCAGTGGCTGCTGCCAGTGGCGATAAGTCGTGTCTTACCGGGTTGGA
CTCAAGACGATAGTTACCGGATAAGGCGCAGCGGTCGGGCTGAACGGGGGGTTCGTGCACACAGCCCAGC
TTGGAGCGAACGACCTACACCGAACTGAGATACCTACAGCGTGAGCTATGAGAAAGCGCCACGCTTCCCG
AAGGGAGAAAGGCGGACAGGTATCCGGTAAGCGGCAGGGTCGGAACAGGAGAGCGCACGAGGGAGCTTCC
AGGGGGAAACGCCTGGTATCTTTATAGTCCTGTCGGGTTTCGCCACCTCTGACTTGAGCGTCGATTTTTG
TGATGCTCGTCAGGGGGGCGGAGCCTATGGAAAAACGCCAGCAACGCGGCCTTTTTACGGTTCCTGGCCT
TTTGCTGGCCTTTTGCTCACATGTTCTTTCCTGCGTTATCCCCTGATTCTGTGGATAACCGTATTACCGC
CTTTGAGTGAGCTGATACCGCTCGCCGCAGCCGAACGACCGAGCGCAGCGAGTCAGTGAGCGAGGAAGCG
GAAGAGCGCCTGATGCGGTATTTTCTCCTTACGCATCTGTGCGGTATTTCACACCGCATATATGGTGCAC
TCTCAGTACAATCTGCTCTGATGCCGCATAGTTAAGCCAGTATACACTCCGCTATCGCTACGTGACTGGG
TCATGGCTGCGCCCCGACACCCGCCAACACCCGCTGACGCGCCCTGACGGGCTTGTCTGCTCCCGGCATC
CGCTTACAGACAAGCTGTGACCGTCTCCGGGAGCTGCATGTGTCAGAGGTTTTCACCGTCATCACCGAAA
CGCGCGAGGCAGCTGCGGTAAAGCTCATCAGCGTGGTCGTGAAGCGATTCACAGATGTCTGCCTGTTCAT
CCGCGTCCAGCTCGTTGAGTTTCTCCAGAAGCGTTAATGTCTGGCTTCTGATAAAGCGGGCCATGTTAAG
GGCGGTTTTTTCCTGTTTGGTCACTGATGCCTCCGTGTAAGGGGGATTTCTGTTCATGGGGGTAATGATA
CCGATGAAACGAGAGAGGATGCTCACGATACGGGTTACTGATGATGAACATGCCCGGTTACTGGAACGTT
GTGAGGGTAAACAACTGGCGGTATGGATGCGGCGGGACCAGAGAAAAATCACTCAGGGTCAATGCCAGCG
CTTCGTTAATACAGATGTAGGTGTTCCACAGGGTAGCCAGCAGCATCCTGCGATGCAGATCCGGAACATA
ATGGTGCAGGGCGCTGACTTCCGCGTTTCCAGACTTTACGAAACACGGAAACCGAAGACCATTCATGTTG
TTGCTCAGGTCGCAGACGTTTTGCAGCAGCAGTCGCTTCACGTTCGCTCGCGTATCGGTGATTCATTCTG
CTAACCAGTAAGGCAACCCCGCCAGCCTAGCCGGGTCCTCAACGACAGGAGCACGATCATGCGCACCCGT
GGCCAGGACCCAACGCTGCCCGAGATGCGCCGCGTGCGGCTGCTGGAGATGGCGGACGCGATGGATATGT
TCTGCCAAGGGTTGGTTTGCGCATTCACAGTTCTCCGCAAGAATTGATTGGCTCCAATTCTTGGAGTGGT
GAATCCGTTAGCGAGGTGCCGCCGGCTTCCATTCAGGTCGAGGTGGCCCGGCTCCATGCACCGCGACGCA
ACGCGGGGAGGCAGACAAGGTATAGGGCGGCGCCTACAATCCATGCCAACCCGTTCCATGTGCTCGCCGA
GGCGGCATAAATCGCCGTGACGATCAGCGGTCCAGTGATCGAAGTTAGGCTGGTAAGAGCCGCGAGCGAT
CCTTGAAGCTGTCCCTGATGGTCGTCATCTACCTGCCTGGACAGCATGGCCTGCAACGCGGGCATCCCGA
TGCCGCCGGAAGCGAGAAGAATCATAATGGGGAAGGCCATCCAGCCTCGCGTCGCGAACGCCAGCAAGAC
GTAGCCCAGCGCGTCGGCCGCCATGCCGGCGATAATGGCCTGCTTCTCGCCGAAACGTTTGGTGGCGGGA
CCAGTGACGAAGGCTTGAGCGAGGGCGTGCAAGATTCCGAATACCGCAAGCGACAGGCCGATCATCGTCG
CGCTCCAGCGAAAGCGGTCCTCGCCGAAAATGACCCAGAGCGCTGCCGGCACCTGTCCTACGAGTTGCAT
GATAAAGAAGACAGTCATAAGTGCGGCGACGATAGTCATGCCCCGCGCCCACCGGAAGGAGCTGACTGGG
TTGAAGGCTCTCAAGGGCATCGGTCGACGCTCTCCCTTATGCGACTCCTGCATTAGGAAGCAGCCCAGTA
GTAGGTTGAGGCCGTTGAGCACCGCCGCCGCAAGGAATGGTGCATGCAAGGAGATGGCGCCCAACAGTCC
CCCGGCCACGGGGCCTGCCACCATACCCACGCCGAAACAAGCGCTCATGAGCCCGAAGTGGCGAGCCCGA
TCTTCCCCATCGGTGATGTCGGCGATATAGGCGCCAGCAACC
